>Addgene plasmid #84393 | PPRE-H2B-eGFP | addgene full sequence | sequence record 173046 | Addgene NGS Result
GTTCCTGGCCTTTTGCTGGCCTTTTGCTCACATGTTCTTTCCTGCGTTATCCCCTGATTCTGTGGATAAC
CGTATTACCGCCATGCATTAGTTATTAATAATGCCTGCAGGTCAATTCTGAGGGCAGAGCCGGGCCACTT
TCTCAGGCCTCTGATTTCATACTGTGGTGTTAGTTACTTCTGAGAGGACAGCTTGCTGCCAGAGCTCTAT
TTTTTATGTTAGAGGCTCCTTCTGCCTGCAGACTCTGCTGTCTGGGAAGGGCACAGCGTTAGGAGGGAGA
GGGAGGTGTGAGTCCCTCCGTGGACCCGCTGCTTTGTACTTCTCTATCTCATTTCCTTTTCAGCACCACT
CTGGGAAATCAGTATTCCAGCCCCATTTTATCCTCAGAAAATTGAGGCTCTGAGATGTTATCTCTGTGAC
CTGGGTCCTATTACGTGCCAAAGGCATCATTTAAGCCTAAGATGTCCTGGCTCCAAGGTGTCAGCATCTG
GAAGACAGGCGCCCTCATCCTGCCATCCCTGCTGCGGCTTCACTGTGGGCCCAGGGGACATCTCAGCCCC
GAGAAGGGTCAGCGGCCCCTCCTGGACCACCGACTCCCCGCAGAACTCCTCTGTGCCCTCTCCTCACCAG
ACCTTGTTCCTCCCAGTTGCTCCCACAGCCAGGGGGCAGTGAGGGCTGCTCTTCCCCCAGCCCCACTGAG
GAACCCAGGAAGGTGAACGAGAGAATCAGTCCTGGTGGGGGCTGGGGAGGGCCCCAGACATGAGACCAGC
TCCTCCCCCAGGGGATGTTATCAGTGGGTCCAGAGGGCAAAATAGGGAGCCTGGTGGAGGGAGGGGCCTG
AAATTCCAGTGTGAAAGGCTGAGATGGGCCCGAGGCCCCTGGCCTATGTCCAAGCCATTTCCCCTCTCAC
CAGCCTCTCCCTGGGGAGCCAGTCAGCTAGGAAGGAATGAGGGCTCCCCAGGCCCACCCCAGTTCCTGAG
CTCATCTGGGCTGCAGGGCTGGCGGGACAGCAGCGTGGACTCAGTCTCCTAGGGATTTCCCAACTCTCCC
GCCCGCTTGCTGCATCTGGACACCCTGCCTCAGGCCCTCATCTCCACTGGTCAGCAGGTGACCTTTGCCC
AGCGCCCTGGGTCCTCAGTGCCTGCTGCCCTGGAGATGATATAAAACAGGTCAGAACCCTCCTGCCTGTC
TGCTCAGTTCATCCCTAGAGGCAGGACTCTAGAGGATCTGCGATCGCTAGCGCTACCGGACTCAGATCTC
GAGCTCAAGCTTCGAATTCTGCAGTCGACGGTACCGCCACCATGCCAGAGCCAGCGAAGTCTGCTCCCGC
CCCGAAAAAGGGCTCCAAGAAGGCGGTGACTAAGGCGCAGAAGAAAGGCGGCAAGAAGCGCAAGCGCAGC
CGCAAGGAGAGCTATTCCATCTATGTGTACAAGGTTCTGAAGCAGGTCCACCCTGACACCGGCATTTCGT
CCAAGGCCATGGGCATCATGAATTCGTTTGTGAACGACATTTTCGAGCGCATCGCAGGTGAGGCTTCCCG
CCTGGCGCATTACAACAAGCGCTCGACCATCACCTCCAGGGAGATCCAGACGGCCGTGCGCCTGCTGCTG
CCTGGGGAGTTGGCCAAGCACGCCGTGTCCGAGGGTACTAAGGCCATCACCAAGTACACCAGCGCTAAGG
ATCCACCGGTCGCCACCATGGTGAGCAAGGGCGAGGAGCTGTTCACCGGGGTGGTGCCCATCCTGGTCGA
GCTGGACGGCGACGTAAACGGCCACAAGTTCAGCGTGTCCGGCGAGGGCGAGGGCGATGCCACCTACGGC
AAGCTGACCCTGAAGTTCATCTGCACCACCGGCAAGCTGCCCGTGCCCTGGCCCACCCTCGTGACCACCC
TGACCTACGGCGTGCAGTGCTTCAGCCGCTACCCCGACCACATGAAGCAGCACGACTTCTTCAAGTCCGC
CATGCCCGAAGGCTACGTCCAGGAGCGCACCATCTTCTTCAAGGACGACGGCAACTACAAGACCCGCGCC
GAGGTGAAGTTCGAGGGCGACACCCTGGTGAACCGCATCGAGCTGAAGGGCATCGACTTCAAGGAGGACG
GCAACATCCTGGGGCACAAGCTGGAGTACAACTACAACAGCCACAACGTCTATATCATGGCCGACAAGCA
GAAGAACGGCATCAAGGTGAACTTCAAGATCCGCCACAACATCGAGGACGGCAGCGTGCAGCTCGCCGAC
CACTACCAGCAGAACACCCCCATCGGCGACGGCCCCGTGCTGCTGCCCGACAACCACTACCTGAGCACCC
AGTCCGCCCTGAGCAAAGACCCCAACGAGAAGCGCGATCACATGGTCCTGCTGGAGTTCGTGACCGCCGC
CGGGATCACTCTCGGCATGGACGAGCTGTACAAGTAAAGCGGCCGCGACTCTAGATCATAATCAGCCATA
CCACATTTGTAGAGGTTTTACTTGCTTTAAAAAACCTCCCACACCTCCCCCTGAACCTGAAACATAAAAT
GAATGCAATTGTTGTTGTTAACTTGTTTATTGCAGCTTATAATGGTTACAAATAAAGCAATAGCATCACA
AATTTCACAAATAAAGCATTTTTTTCACTGCATTCTAGTTGTGGTTTGTCCAAACTCATCAATGTATCTT
AAGGCGTAAATTGTAAGCGTTAATATTTTGTTAAAATTCGCGTTAAATTTTTGTTAAATCAGCTCATTTT
TTAACCAATAGGCCGAAATCGGCAAAATCCCTTATAAATCAAAAGAATAGACCGAGATAGGGT
[37 nt withheld, positions 2794-2830]
AAAGAACGTGGACTCCAACGTCAAAGG
[49 nt withheld, positions 2858-2906]
T
[91 nt withheld, positions 2908-2998]
G
[124 nt withheld, positions 3000-3123]
CAGGTGGCACTTTTCGGGGAAATGTGCGCGGAACCCCTATTTGTTTATTTTTCTAAATACATTCAAATAT
GTATCCGCTCATGAGACAATAACCCTGATAAATGCTTCAATAATATTGAAAAAGGAAGAGTCCTGAGGCG
GAAAGAACCAGCTGTGGAATGTGTGTCAGTTAGGGTGTGGAAAGTCCCCAGGCTCCCCAGCAGGCAGAAG
TATGCAAAGCATGCATCTCAATTAGTCAGCAACCAGGTGTGGAAAGTCCCCAGGCTCCCCAGCAGGCAGA
AGTATGCAAAGCATGCATCTCAATTAGTCAGCAACCATAGTCCCGCCCCTAACTCCGCCCATCCCGCCCC
TAACTCCGCCCAGTTCCGCCCATTCTCCGCCCCATGGCTGACTAATTTTTTTTATTTATGCAGAGGCCGA
GGCCGCCTCGGCCTCTGAGCTATTCCAGAAGTAGTGAGGAGGCTTTTTTGGAGGCCTAGGCTTTTGCAAA
GATCGATCAAGAGACAGGATGAGGATCGTTTCGCATGATTGAACAAGATGGATTGCACGCAGGTTCTCCG
GCCGCTTGGGTGGAGAGGCTATTCGGCTATGACTGGGCACAACAGACAATCGGCTGCTCTGATGCCGCCG
TGTTCCGGCTGTCAGCGCAGGGGCGCCCGGTTCTTTTTGTCAAGACCGACCTGTCCGGTGCCCTGAATGA
ACTGCAAGACGAGGCAGCGCGGCTATCGTGGCTGGCCACGACGGGCGTTCCTTGCGCAGCTGTGCTCGAC
GTTGTCACTGAAGCGGGAAGGGACTGGCTGCTATTGGGCGAAGTGCCGGGGCAGGATCTCCTGTCATCTC
ACCTTGCTCCTGCCGAGAAAGTATCCATCATGGCTGATGCAATGCGGCGGCTGCATACGCTTGATCCGGC
TACCTGCCCATTCGACCACCAAGCGAAACATCGCATCGAGCGAGCACGTACTCGGATGGAAGCCGGTCTT
GTCGATCAGGATGATCTGGACGAAGAGCATCAGGGGCTCGCGCCAGCCGAACTGTTCGCCAGGCTCAAGG
CGAGCATGCCCGACGGCGAGGATCTCGTCGTGACCCATGGCGATGCCTGCTTGCCGAATATCATGGTGGA
AAATGGCCGCTTTTCTGGATTCATCGACTGTGGCCGGCTGGGTGTGGCGGACCGCTATCAGGACATAGCG
TTGGCTACCCGTGATATTGCTGAAGAGCTTGGCGGCGAATGGGCTGACCGCTTCCTCGTGCTTTACGGTA
TCGCCGCTCCCGATTCGCAGCGCATCGCCTTCTATCGCCTTCTTGACGAGTTCTTCTGAGCGGGACTCTG
GGGTTCGAAATGACCGACCAAGCGACGCCCAACCTGCCATCACGAGATTTCGATTCCACCGCCGCCTTCT
ATGAAAGGTTGGGCTTCGGAATCGTTTTCCGGGACGCCGGCTGGATGATCCTCCAGCGCGGGGATCTCAT
GCTGGAGTTCTTCGCCCACCCTAGGGGGAGGCTAACTGAAACACGGAAGGAGACAATACCGGAAGGAACC
CGCGCTATGACGGCAATAAAAAGACAGAATAAAACGCACGGTGTTGGGTCGTTTGTTCATAAACGCGGGG
TTCGGTCCCAGGGCTGGCACTCTGTCGATACCCCACCGAGACCCCATTGGGGCCAATACGCCCGCGTTTC
TTCCTTTTCCCCACCCCACCCCCCAAGTTCGGGTGAAGGCCCAGGGCTCGCAGCCAACGTCGGGGCGGCA
GGCCCTGCCATAGCCTCAGGTTACTCATATATACTTTAGATTGATTTAAAACTTCATTTTTAATTTAAAA
GGATCTAGGTGAAGATCCTTTTTGATAATCTCATGACCAAAATCCCTTAACGTGAGTTTTCGTTCCACTG
AGCGTCAGACCCCGTAGAAAAGATCAAAGGATCTTCTTGAGATCCTTTTTTTCTGCGCGTAATCTGCTGC
TTGCAAACAAAAAAACCACCGCTACCAGCGGTGGTTTGTTTGCCGGATCAAGAGCTACCAACTCTTTTTC
CGAAGGTAACTGGCTTCAGCAGAGCGCAGATACCAAATACTGTTCTTCTAGTGTAGCCGTAGTTAGGCCA
CCACTTCAAGAACTCTGTAGCACCGCCTACATACCTCGCTCTGCTAATCCTGTTACCAGTGGCTGCTGCC
AGTGGCGATAAGTCGTGTCTTACCGGGTTGGACTCAAGACGATAGTTACCGGATAAGGCGCAGCGGTCGG
GCTGAACGGGGGGTTCGTGCACACAGCCCAGCTTGGAGCGAACGACCTACACCGAACTGAGATACCTACA
GCGTGAGCTATGAGAAAGCGCCACGCTTCCCGAAGGGAGAAAGGCGGACAGGTATCCGGTAAGCGGCAGG
GTCGGAACAGGAGAGCGCACGAGGGAGCTTCCAGGGGGAAACGCCTGGTATCTTTATAGTCCTGTCGGGT
TTCGCCACCTCTGACTTGAGCGTCGATTTTTGTGATGCTCGTCAGGGGGGCGGAGCCTATGGAAAAACGC
CAGCAACGCGGCCTTTTTACG
Features (pLannotate 1.2.2; 14 found; start..end, strand, type, name):
     22..81      +  rep_origin     RSF ori (fragment): Plasmids containing the RSF 1030 origin of replication can be propagated in E. coli cells that contain additional plasmids with compatible origins.
   1236..1297    +  misc_feature   MCS (fragment): multiple cloning site
   1302..1679    +  CDS            H2B: human histone H2B; HIST1H2BJ
   1698..2417    +  CDS            EGFP: the original enhanced GFP (Yang et al., 1996) mammalian codon-optimized
   2434..2517    +  CDS            large T antigen (fragment): large T antigen from SV40 (simian virus 40)
   2540..2661    +  polyA_signal   SV40 poly(A) signal: SV40 polyadenylation signal
   2695..3123    -  rep_origin     f1 ori (sequence partly withheld): f1 bacteriophage origin of replication; arrow indicates direction of (+) strand synthesis
   3150..3254    +  promoter       AmpR promoter: bla
   3256..3613    +  promoter       SV40 promoter: SV40 enhancer and early promoter
   3648..4442    +  CDS            NeoR/KanR: aminoglycoside phosphotransferase from Tn5; aph(3')-II (or nptII); confers resistance to neomycin, kanamycin, and G418 (Geneticin®)
   4463..4615    +  CDS            ble (fragment): BLE_KLEPN - Experimental evidence at protein level: Swiss-Prot protein existence level 1. Binding protein with a strong affinity to the bleomycin family of antibiotics. Binds to CL990; an antimitotic-antibiotic compound. From Klebsiella pneumoniae.
   4674..4721    +  polyA_signal   HSV TK poly(A) signal: herpes simplex virus thymidine kinase polyadenylation signal (Cole and Stacy, 1985)
   4812..4828    -  polyA_signal   bGH poly(A) signal (fragment): bovine growth hormone polyadenylation signal
   5050..5638    +  rep_origin     ori: high-copy-number ColE1/pMB1/pBR322/pUC origin of replication
