[The description below was written by a language model from this plasmid's Addgene catalogue record and pLannotate feature annotations shown in this document.]
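Description:
PPRE-H2B-eGFP is a mammalian expression plasmid that works as a fluorescent transcriptional reporter of PPARγ activity. It derives from an H2B-GFP backbone in which the CMV promoter was removed and replaced, between AseI and NheI sites, by a roughly 1.2 kb human PPARγ response element, also listed in the record as the ApoCIII promoter. The feature table does not annotate this element by name. An unannotated stretch of about that length lies upstream of the residual multiple cloning site and is consistent with the insert. Directly downstream are the coding sequence for human histone H2B (HIST1H2BJ) and, following it, EGFP, terminated by an SV40 polyadenylation signal. Because EGFP is fused to the C terminus of a core histone, the signal is expected to concentrate on chromatin in the nucleus. Activation of the response element by PPARγ should therefore appear as discrete fluorescent nuclei that can be counted and followed in living cells.

The plasmid is propagated in E. coli through a high-copy ColE1/pUC-type origin, and it also carries an f1 origin. A single Tn5 aminoglycoside phosphotransferase gene (NeoR/KanR) is driven by tandem bacterial (bla) and SV40 early promoters and ends in an HSV TK polyadenylation signal. It gives kanamycin resistance in bacteria and G418 selection in mammalian cells, which allows stable reporter lines to be made. Short fragment hits to an RSF origin, large T antigen, ble and bGH poly(A) are probably partial annotation matches and not functional elements. The sequenced record is 5,664 nt, somewhat below the approximate 6 kb total listed in the catalogue. The associated publication describes using the construct to quantify and monitor PPARγ activity.
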