Addgene plasmid #84393: PPRE-H2B-eGFP
Purpose: Fluorescent reporter for PPARgamma activity
Depositing lab: Severine Degrelle & Thierry Fournier. Depositing organization: INSERM U1139, Physiopathologie et pharmacotoxicologie placentaire humaine. Publication: New Transcriptional Reporters to Quantify and Monitor PPARgamma Activity. Degrelle SA, Shoaito H, Fournier T. PPAR Res. 2017;2017:6139107. doi: 10.1155/2017/6139107. Epub 2017 Nov 1. PubMed 29225614.
Backbone
  Vector backbone: H2B-GFP
  Backbone size w/o insert (bp): 5100
  Total vector size (bp): 6000
  Modifications to backbone: CMV promotor was removed and replaced by PPRE sequence
  Vector type: Mammalian Expression
  Selectable markers: Neomycin (select with G418)
Growth in bacteria
  Bacterial resistance: Kanamycin, 50 μg/mL
  Growth temperature: 37°C
  Growth strain: DH5alpha
  Copy number: High Copy
Gene/Insert
  Gene/Insert name: PPARG response element (alt names: PPRE; ApoCIII promotor)
  Species: H. sapiens (human)
  Insert size (bp): 1200
  Entrez Gene: PPARG (a.k.a. CIMT1, GLM1, NR1C3, PPARG1, PPARG2, PPARG5, PPARgamma)
  Promoter: PPRE
  Tag / fusion protein: eGFP (C terminal on backbone)
  Cloning method: Restriction Enzyme; 5′ cloning site AseI (not destroyed); 3′ cloning site NheI (not destroyed)
  Sequencing primers: 5′ PPRE-AseI; 3′ EGFP-N
Resource information
  A portion of this plasmid was derived from a plasmid made by: Geoff Wahl (Addgene plasmid # 11680)
Terms and licenses: Academic/Nonprofit Terms; Industry Terms: Not Available to Industry
How to cite: PPRE-H2B-eGFP was a gift from Severine Degrelle & Thierry Fournier (Addgene plasmid # 84393 ; http://n2t.net/addgene:84393 ; RRID:Addgene_84393)
