>Addgene plasmid #84393 | PPRE-H2B-eGFP | depositor partial sequence | sequence record 161413 | PPRE-AseI
TTTCTNAGGCCTCTGATTTCATACTGTGGTGTTAGTTACTTCTGAGAGGACAGCTTGCTGCCAGAGCTCT
ATTTTTTATGTTAGAGGCTCCTTCTGCCTGCAGACTCTGCTGTCTGGGAAGGGCACAGCGTTAGGAGGGA
GAGGGAGGTGTGAGTCCCTCCGTGGACCCGCTGCTTTGTACTTCTCTATCTCATTTCCTTTTCAGCACCA
CTCTGGGAAATCAGTATTCCAGCCCCATTTTATCCTCAGAAAATTGAGGCTCTGAGATGTTATCTCTGTG
ACCTGGGTCCTATTACGTGCCAAAGGCATCATTTAAGCCTAAGATGTCCTGGCTCCAAGGTGTCAGCATC
TGGAAGACAGGCGCCCTCATCCTGCCATCCCTGCTGCGGCTTCACTGTGGGCCCAGGGGACATCTCAGCC
CCGAGAAGGGTCAGCGGCCCCTCCTGGACCACCGACTCCCCGCAGAACTCCTCTGTGCCCTCTCCTCACC
AGACCTTGTTCCTCCCAGTTGCTCCCACAGCCAGGGGGCAGTGAGGGCTGCTCTTCCCCCAGCCCCACTG
AGGAACCCAGGAAGGTGAACGAGAGAATCAGTCCTGGTGGGGGCTGGGGAGGGCCCCAGACATGAGACCA
GCTCCTCCCCCAGGGGATGTTATCAGTGGGTCCAGAGGGCAAAATAGGGAGCCTGGTGGAGGGAGGGGCC
TGAAATTCCAGTGTGAAAGGCTGAGATGGGCCCGAGGCCCCTGGCCTATGTCCAAGCCATTTCCCCTCTC
ACCAGCCTCTCCCTGGGGAGCCAGTCAGCTAGGAAGGAATGAGGGCTCCCCAGGCCCACCCCAGTTCCTG
AGCTCATCTGGGCTGCAGGGCTGGCGGGACAGCAGCGTGGACTCAGTCTCCTAGGGATTTCCCAACTCTC
CCGCCCGCTTGCTGCATCTGGACACCCTGCCTCAGGCCCTCATCTCCACTGGTCAGCAGGTGACCTTTGC
CCAGCGCCCTGGGTCCTCAGTGCCTGCTGCCCTGGAGATGATATAAAACAGGTCANAACCCTCCTGCCTG
TCTGCTCAGTTCATCCCTAGNGNCAGGACTCTAGAGGATCTGNNAT
